>Addgene plasmid #234793 | p3A2 | addgene full sequence | sequence record 469821 | Addgene NGS Result
ATGCCTGTAGCAATGGCAACAACGTTGCGCAAACTATTAACTGGCGAACTACTTACTCTAGCTTCCCGGC
AACAATTAATAGACTGGATGGAGGCGGATAAAGTTGCAGGACCACTTCTGCGCTCGGCCCTTCCGGCTGG
CTGGTTTATTGCTGATAAATCTGGAGCCGGTGAGCGTGGGTCTCGCGGTATCATTGCAGCACTGGGGCCA
GATGGTAAGCCCTCCCGTATCGTAGTTATCTACACGACGGGGAGTCAGGCAACTATGGATGAACGAAATA
GACAGATCGCTGAGATAGGTGCCTCACTGATTAAGCATTGGTAACTGTCAGACCAAGTTTACTCATATAT
ACTTTAGATTGATTTAAAACTTCATTTTTAATTTAAAAGGATCTAGGTGAAGATCCTTTTTGATAATCTC
ATGACCAAAATCCCTTAACGTGAGTTTTCGTTCCACTGAGCGTCAGACCCCGTAGAAAAGATCAAAGGAT
CTTCTTGAGATCCTTTTTTTCTGCGCGTAATCTGCTGCTTGCAAACAAAAAAACCACCGCTACCAGCGGT
GGTTTGTTTGCCGGATCAAGAGCTACCAACTCTTTTTCCGAAGGTAACTGGCTTCAGCAGAGCGCAGATA
CCAAATACTGTTCTTCTAGTGTAGCCGTAGTTAGGCCACCACTTCAAGAACTCTGTAGCACCGCCTACAT
ACCTCGCTCTGCTAATCCTGTTACCAGTGGCTGCTGCCAGTGGCGATAAGTCGTGTCTTACCGGGTTGGA
CTCAAGACGATAGTTACCGGATAAGGCGCAGCGGTCGGGCTGAACGGGGGGTTCGTGCACACAGCCCAGC
TTGGAGCGAACGACCTACACCGAACTGAGATACCTACAGCGTGAGCTATGAGAAAGCGCCACGCTTCCCG
AAGGGAGAAAGGCGGACAGGTATCCGGTAAGCGGCAGGGTCGGAACAGGAGAGCGCACGAGGGAGCTTCC
AGGGGGAAACGCCTGGTATCTTTATAGTCCTGTCGGGTTTCGCCACCTCTGACTTGAGCGTCGATTTTTG
TGATGCTCGTCAGGGGGGCGGAGCCTATGGAAAAACGCCAGCAACGCGGCCTTTTTACGGTTCCTGGCCT
TTTGCTGGCCTTTTGCTCACATGTTCTTTCCTGCGTTATCCCCTGATTCTGTGGATAACCGTATTACCGC
CTTTGAGTGAGCTGATACCGCTCGCCGCAGCCGAACGACCGAGCGCAGCGAGTCAGTGAGCGAGGAAGCG
GAAGAGCGCCCAATACGCAAACCGCCTCTCCCCGCGCGTTGGCCGATTCATTAATGCAGCTGGCACGACA
GGTTTCCCGACTGGAAAGCGGGCAGTGAGCGCAACGCAATTAATGTGAGTTAGCTCACTCATTAGGCACC
CCAGGCTTTACACTTTATGCTTCCGGCTCGTATGTTGTGTGGAATTGTGAGCGGATAACAATTTCACACA
GGAAACAGCTATGACCATGATTACGCCAAGCTCTAGCTAGAGGTCGACGGTATACAGACATGATAAGATA
CATTGATGAGTTTGGACAAACCACAACTAGAATGCAGTGAAAAAAATGCTTTATTTGTGAAATTTGTGAT
GCTATTGCTTTATTTGTAACCATTATAAGCTGCAATAAACAAGTTGGGGTGGGCGAAGAACTCCAGCATG
AGATCCCCGCGCTGGAGGATCATCCAGCCGGCGTCCCGGAAAACGATTCCGAAGCCCAACCTTTCATAGA
AGGCGGCGGTGGAATCGAAATCTCGTGATGGCAGGTTGGGCGTCGCTTGGTCGGTCATTTCGAACCCCAG
AGTCCCGCTCAGAAGAACTCGTCAAGAAGGCGATAGAAGGCGATGCGCTGCGAATCGGGAGCGGCGATAC
CGTAAAGCACGAGGAAGCGGTCAGCCCATTCGCCGCCAAGCTCTTCAGCAATATCACGGGTAGCCAACGC
TATGTCCTGATAGCGGTCCGCCACACCCAGCCGGCCACAGTCGATGAATCCAGAAAAGCGGCCATTTTCC
ACCATGATATTCGGCAAGCAGGCATCGCCATGGGTCACGACGAGATCCTCGCCGTCGGGCATGCGCGCCT
TGAGCCTGGCGAACAGTTCGGCTGGCGCGAGCCCCTGATGCTCTTCGTCCAGATCATCCTGATCGACAAG
ACCGGCTTCCATCCGAGTACGTGCTCGCTCGATGCGATGTTTCGCTTGGTGGTCGAATGGGCAGGTAGCC
GGATCAAGCGTATGCAGCCGCCGCATTGCATCAGCCATGATGGATACTTTCTCGGCAGGAGCAAGGTGAG
ATGACAGGAGATCCTGCCCCGGCACTTCGCCCAATAGCAGCCAGTCCCTTCCCGCTTCAGTGACAACGTC
GAGCACAGCTGCGCAAGGAACGCCCGTCGTGGCCAGCCACGATAGCCGCGCTGCCTCGTCCTGCAGTTCA
TTCAGGGCACCGGACAGGTCGGTCTTGACAAAAAGAACCGGGCGCCCCTGCGCTGACAGCCGGAACACGG
CGGCATCAGAGCAGCCGATTGTCTGTTGTGCCCAGTCATAGCCGAATAGCCTCTCCACCCAAGCGGCCGG
AGAACCTGCGTGCAATCCATCTTGTTCAATCATGCGAAACGATCCTCATCCTGTCTCTTGATCAGATCCG
AAAATGGATATACAAGCTCCCGGGAGCTTTTTGCAAAAGCCTAGGCCTCCAAAAAAGCCTCCTCACTACT
TCTGGAATAGCTCAGAGGCAGAGGCGGCCTCGGCCTCTGCATAAATAAAAAAAATTAGTCAGCCATGGGG
CGGAGAATGGGCGGAACTGGGCGGAGTTAGGGGCGGGATGGGCGGAGTTAGGGGCGGGACTATGGTTGCT
GACTAATTGAGATGCATGCTTTGCATACTTCTGCCTGCTGGGGAGCCTGGGGACTTTCCACACCTGGTTG
CTGACTAATTGAGATGCATGCTTTGCATACTTCTGCCTGCTGGGGAGCCTGGGGACTTTCCACACCCTAA
CTGACACACATTCCACAGAATTAATTCGCGTTAAATTTTTGTTAAATCAGCTCATTTTTTAACCAATAGG
CCGAAATCGGCAAAATCCCTTATAAATCAAAAGAATAGACCGAGATAGGGT
[37 nt withheld, positions 3132-3168]
AAAGAACGTGGACTCCAACGTCAAAGG
[49 nt withheld, positions 3196-3244]
T
[91 nt withheld, positions 3246-3336]
G
[124 nt withheld, positions 3338-3461]
GGGGATACCCCCTAGAGCCCCAGCTGGTTCTTTCCGCCTCAGAAGCCATAGAGCCCACCGCATCCCCAGC
ATGCCTGCTATTGTCTTCCCAATCCTCCCCCTTGCTGTCCTGCCCCACCCCACCCCCCAGAATAGAATGA
CACCTACTCAGACAATGCGATGCAATTTCCTCATTTTATTAGGAAAGGACAGTGGGAGTGGCACCTTCCA
GGGTCAAGGAAGGCACGGGGGAGGGGCAAACAACAGATGGCTGGCAACTAGAAGGCACAGTCGAGGCTGA
TCAGCGAGCTCTAGCATTTAGGTGACACTATAGAATAGGGCCCCCTGGTAGAAACTGGAAGAACAAAGGG
GAGGGGGAGCCAGGACAGGAAGAAGACGAACAAGCATCCTAGTGCATGAGAGTGGACCTGGAGCTGCCCG
GAGGGAGGGCAGCCCCAGTCTATCTGTCGTTGAGCCGCGGAGAGCCGGTACCATCCTCCTCTTCCTCCTT
GTCATCCTTCATGCCTTTTAGTCTCTGGCGGGCAAAGTCCTCAAACACAATGTCGTCATCGTTGGTGTCA
AGTTCTATGAGATTGGTATCTACCGGCGTCTCGTGCTCTGGAACTTCCCGGTGTGGGGGTTCCTCTTTGG
GCTTGGGGTGCATTAGGGTGAAAGGCAGTTCCACGGCCACATCACTGGATGCAAGATCTCCCAACAGGCC
GCCACGAGACACCACCAGCTTCACTTTCACTTTGTAGGAAACAATGATGCCCAGGATCTCCCGGTTGGCT
CCTTCCCTCAACAGGGTGCTGGAGGCCAGGTTCGTGTCCTCGTGTTTGAGCTTCCCGTCCAGGGCGAGGC
CCCGCTTCTCTCGATTGTTGGCCAGGAAGGGGGTCAGCGTGTAGACCTTGCAGAACGTAGAGCTGGGTGC
CACTGTGTCATCAGCCTCTTCCATGGCCACAGGGCACTTGTACTGGGCTGTGTTGAACAGACAGATGTCT
GCATACTGGCGCACCGAGATCTTGATCTTCTTCACCGTCTTGTTGGTGTTGTTGGTGACATGGACGTTGA
CACTGATGGGTTCTCCGTGGTAGTAGATCTCCTTGTCCAGGGAGGCCTCCAGATGCAAGGGCTTGTCTGA
CATGAGGAACTGCCTGGTGGTCTCGGCCGTGGGCTGGGGGCCAGGCCTCTCTGGGGCATACTGAACCTTC
CGGATGACCAGGCGCACAGAATTCCGCTTGTGGATCTTCTCCTCCAGGTTCTCCGCACAGAAGGCTTTCA
CTTCGTAGTCCACACCGCAGGCCTTCCCTGTATCTTCAGGTCCCGGCTGCAAAGTCACAGAGCATGGGAG
GTTCGGAGGGATCTCAAAGGTGAAAGGGTAGGCATGCTCGCCCAGCTTCTTGATGAGGCGCTCCTGCAGC
CGCGTCAGGGGCTTCTTGTCCTCAGGGGCCGGCGGGAAAGACTGCACGTTGGCCACAAACAGGTCCTTGC
GAAAGGTCAGGCCCAGGACATCCAGGTCCTCCCGGCCGTAGCGGAAGGCGCAGGTCAGCGTCACATAGAC
TCTCCTCTCCTTGAGATACTCCGGATCCACAAGAACCACTCCATCCACGGGCTCCACGAGGTCGATGTGG
TCCACAAAGTCCCGCTTTCCCAGATAGACGGTGAGCTTTCCATTGGGGCTCGCCTTCTTGAACACCCGCG
TCCCTTTGTCGCCCATGGTGGTTTAAAAAAAAAAGAATTCTTGTATTCTATAGTGTCACCTAAATCGCGG
CCGCCAGTGTGATGGATATCTGCAGAATTCCAGCACACTGGCGGCCGTTACTAGTGGATCCGAGCTCGGT
ACCAAGCTTGGGTCTCCCTATAGTGAGTCGTATTAATTTCGATAAGCCAGTAAGCAGTGGGTTCTCTAGT
TAGCCAGAGAGCTCTGCTTATATAGACCTCCCACCGTACACGCCTACCGCCCATTTGCGTCAATGGGGCG
GAGTTGTTACGACATTTTGGAAAGTCCCGTTGATTTTGGTGCCAAAACAAACTCCCATTGACGTCAATGG
GGTGGAGACTTGGAAATCCCCGTGAGTCAAACCGCTATCCACGCCCATTGATGTACTGCCAAAACCGCAT
CACCATGGTAATAGCGATGACTAATACGTAGATGTACTGCCAAGTAGGAAAGTCCCATAAGGTCATGTAC
TGGGCATAATGCCAGGCGGGCCATTTACCGTCATTGACGTCAATAGGGGGCGTACTTGGCATATGATACA
CTTGATGTACTGCCAAGTGGGCAGTTTACCGTAAATACTCCACCCATTGACGTCAATGGAAAGTCCCTAT
TGGCGTTACTATGGGAACATACGTCATTATTGACGTCAATGGGCGGGGGTCGTTGGGCGGTCAGCCAGGC
GGGCCATTTACCGTAAGTTATGTAACGCGGAACTCCATATATGGGCTATGAACTAATGACCCCGTAATTG
ATTACTATTAATAACTAGTCAATAATCAATGTCAACGCGTATATCTGGCCCGTACATCGCGAAGCAGCGC
AAAACGCCTAACCCTAAGCAGATTCTTCATGCAATTGTCGGTCAAGCCTTGCCTTGTTGTAGCTTAAATT
TTGCTCGCGCACTACTCAGCGACCTCCAACACACAAGCAGGGAGCAGATACTGGCTTAACTATGCGGCAT
CAGAGCAGATTGTACTGAGAGTGCACCATAGGGGATCGGGAGATCTCCCGATCCGTCGACGTCAGGTGGC
ACTTTTCGGGGAAATGTGCGCGGAACCCCTATTTGTTTATTTTTCTAAATACATTCAAATATGTATCCGC
TCATGAGACAATAACCCTGATAAATGCTTCAATAATATTGAAAAAGGAAGAGTATGAGTATTCAACATTT
CCGTGTCGCCCTTATTCCCTTTTTTGCGGCATTTTGCCTTCCTGTTTTTGCTCACCCAGAAACGCTGGTG
AAAGTAAAAGATGCTGAAGATCAGTTGGGTGCACGAGTGGGTTACATCGAACTGGATCTCAACAGCGGTA
AGATCCTTGAGAGTTTTCGCCCCGAAGAACGTTTTCCAATGATGAGCACTTTTAAAGTTCTGCTATGTGG
CGCGGTATTATCCCGTATTGACGCCGGGCAAGAGCAACTCGGTCGCCGCATACACTATTCTCAGAATGAC
TTGGTTGAGTACTCACCAGTCACAGAAAAGCATCTTACGGATGGCATGACAGTAAGAGAATTATGCAGTG
CTGCCATAACCATGAGTGATAACACTGCGGCCAACTTACTTCTGACAACGATCGGAGGACCGAAGGAGCT
AACCGCTTTTTTGCACAACATGGGGGATCATGTAACTCGCCTTGATCGTTGGGAACCGGAGCTGAATGAA
GCCATACCAAACGACGAGCGTGACACCACG
Features (pLannotate 1.2.2; 22 found; start..end, strand, type, name):
    495..1083    +  rep_origin     ori: high-copy-number ColE1/pMB1/pBR322/pUC origin of replication
   1266..1358    +  CDS            lacI (fragment): lac repressor; lacI; The lac repressor binds to the lac operator to inhibit transcription in E. coli. This inhibition can be relieved by adding lactose or isopropyl-β-D-thiogalactopyranoside (IPTG).
   1371..1392    +  protein_bind   CAP binding site: CAP binding activates transcription in the presence of cAMP. E. coli catabolite activator protein
   1407..1437    +  promoter       lac promoter: promoter for the E. coli lac operon
   1445..1461    +  protein_bind   lac operator: The lac repressor binds to the lac operator to inhibit transcription in E. coli. This inhibition can be relieved by adding lactose or isopropyl-β-D-thiogalactopyranoside (IPTG). lac repressor encoded by lacI
   1534..1655    -  polyA_signal   SV40 poly(A) signal: SV40 polyadenylation signal
   1650..1808    -  CDS            ble (fragment): BLE_KLEPN - Experimental evidence at protein level: Swiss-Prot protein existence level 1. Binding protein with a strong affinity to the bleomycin family of antibiotics. Binds to CL990; an antimitotic-antibiotic compound. From Klebsiella pneumoniae.
   1832..2623    -  CDS            neo: KKA2_KLEPN - Also known as kan, nptII. Experimental evidence at protein level: Swiss-Prot protein existence level 1. Resistance to kanamycin, neomycin, paromomycin, ribostamycin, butirosin and gentamicin B. From Klebsiella pneumoniae.
   2690..3019    -  promoter       SV40 promoter: SV40 enhancer and early promoter
   3033..3461    -  rep_origin     f1 ori (sequence partly withheld): f1 bacteriophage origin of replication; arrow indicates direction of (+) strand synthesis
   3482..3503    -  promoter       SV40 promoter (fragment): SV40 enhancer and early promoter
   3507..3731    -  polyA_signal   bGH poly(A) signal: bovine growth hormone polyadenylation signal
   3757..3775    +  promoter       SP6 promoter: promoter for bacteriophage SP6 RNA polymerase
   3904..5157    -  CDS            ARRB1: ARRB1_BOVIN - Experimental evidence at protein level: Swiss-Prot protein existence level 1. Functions in regulating agonist-mediated G-protein coupled receptor (GPCR) signaling by mediating both receptor desensitization and resensitization processes. During homologous desensitization, beta- arrestins bind to the GPRK-phosphorylated receptor and sterically preclude its coupling to the cognate G-protein; the binding appears to require additional receptor determinants exposed only in the active receptor conformation. The beta-arrestins target many receptors for internalization by acting as endocy
   5188..5206    -  promoter       SP6 promoter: promoter for bacteriophage SP6 RNA polymerase
   5298..5316    -  promoter       T7 promoter: promoter for bacteriophage T7 RNA polymerase
   5332..5365    -  LTR            5' LTR (truncated) (fragment): truncated 5' long terminal repeat (LTR) from HIV-1
   5361..5564    -  promoter       CMV promoter: human cytomegalovirus (CMV) immediate early promoter
   5565..5944    -  enhancer       CMV enhancer: human cytomegalovirus immediate early enhancer
   6099..6151    +  misc_feature   bom (fragment): basis of mobility region from pBR322
   6210..6314    +  promoter       AmpR promoter: bla
   6315..324     +  CDS            AmpR (across the origin): β-lactamase; bla; confers resistance to ampicillin, carbenicillin, and related antibiotics
