[The description below was written by a language model from this plasmid's Addgene catalogue record and pLannotate feature annotations shown in this document.]
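Description:
p3A2 is a mammalian expression plasmid built on the pcDNA3 backbone that carries the wild-type bovine arrestin-2 coding sequence. It is propagated in E. coli as a high-copy plasmid through a ColE1/pUC-type origin and selected with ampicillin via the β-lactamase gene. An f1 origin is also present, which allows single-stranded DNA production. For selection in mammalian cells, the backbone supplies a neomycin phosphotransferase cassette driven by the SV40 enhancer/early promoter and terminated by an SV40 polyadenylation signal, which confers G418 resistance and permits stable line generation.

The arrestin open reading frame lies downstream of the human cytomegalovirus immediate-early enhancer and promoter and is followed by the bovine growth hormone polyadenylation signal, giving strong constitutive expression in transfected cells. A T7 promoter sits between the CMV promoter and the insert, so sense RNA could also be made in vitro. SP6 promoters are annotated on both sides of the insert, one from the backbone and one apparently carried in with the cloned fragment. No epitope tag or reporter is annotated, and the cloning sites are not recorded.

The catalogue links the insert to the ARRB2 gene entry, but the sequence annotation matches bovine ARRB1. This agrees with the systematic nomenclature in which arrestin-2 is β-arrestin-1, so the ARRB1 identity appears to be the correct one. This protein binds phosphorylated, activated G protein-coupled receptors, blocks G protein coupling and promotes receptor internalization. The plasmid is therefore suited to overexpressing untagged arrestin-2 in cultured cells to study receptor desensitization and trafficking. Short lacI, ble, bom and HIV-1 LTR fragment annotations are probably backbone remnants or incidental matches rather than functional elements.
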