Addgene plasmid #234793: p3A2
Purpose: Mammalian expression of bovine arrestin-2
Depositing lab: Vsevolod Gurevich. Depositing organization: Vanderbilt University. Publication: The nature of the arrestin x receptor complex determines the ultimate fate of the internalized receptor. Pan L, Gurevich EV, Gurevich VV. J Biol Chem. 2003 Mar 28;278(13):11623-32. doi: 10.1074/jbc.M209532200. Epub 2003 Jan 13. PubMed 12525498.
Backbone
  Vector backbone: pcDNA3
  Vector type: Mammalian Expression
Growth in bacteria
  Bacterial resistance: Ampicillin, 100 μg/mL
  Growth temperature: 37°C
  Growth strain: DH5alpha
  Copy number: High Copy
Gene/Insert
  Gene/Insert name: Arrestin-2
  Species: B. taurus (bovine)
  Mutation: none
  Entrez Gene: ARRB2
  Cloning method: Restriction Enzyme; 5′ cloning site Unknown (unknown if destroyed)
Terms and licenses: Academic/Nonprofit Terms; Industry Terms: Not Available to Industry
How to cite: p3A2 was a gift from Vsevolod Gurevich (Addgene plasmid # 234793 ; http://n2t.net/addgene:234793 ; RRID:Addgene_234793)
